Addgene plasmid #225331: Human RNF130-3X FLAG
Purpose: Lentiviral expression of human RNF130 with 3x FLAG tag in mammalian cells
Depositing lab: Huda Zoghbi. Depositing organization: Baylor College of Medicine. Publication: Evolutionarily conserved regulators of tau identify targets for new therapies. Kim J, de Haro M, Al-Ramahi I, Garaicoechea LL, Jeong HH, Sonn JY, Tadros B, Liu Z, Botas J, Zoghbi HY. Neuron. 2023 Mar 15;111(6):824-838.e7. doi: 10.1016/j.neuron.2022.12.012. Epub 2023 Jan 6. PubMed 36610398.
Backbone
  Vector backbone: pLOC
  Vector type: Mammalian Expression, Lentiviral
  Selectable markers: Blasticidin
Growth in bacteria
  Bacterial resistance: Ampicillin, 100 μg/mL
  Growth temperature: 37°C
  Growth strain: NEB Stable
  Copy number: High Copy
Gene/Insert
  Gene/Insert name: RNF130
  Species: H. sapiens (human)
  Entrez Gene: RNF130 (a.k.a. G1RZFP, GOLIATH, GP)
  Promoter: CMV
  Tag / fusion protein: 3xFLAG (C terminal on insert)
  Cloning method: Gibson Cloning
Terms and licenses: Academic/Nonprofit Terms; Industry Terms: Not Available to Industry
How to cite: Human RNF130-3X FLAG was a gift from Huda Zoghbi (Addgene plasmid # 225331 ; http://n2t.net/addgene:225331 ; RRID:Addgene_225331)
