[The description below was written by a language model from this plasmid's Addgene catalogue record and pLannotate feature annotations shown in this document.]
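Description:
Human RNF130-3X FLAG is a lentiviral mammalian expression plasmid of about 10.4 kb, built on the pLOC backbone to deliver human RNF130 (also known as GOLIATH), an E3 ubiquitin-protein ligase, carrying a C-terminal 3xFLAG epitope tag. In bacteria it is maintained through a high-copy ColE1/pUC-type origin and selected with ampicillin via the β-lactamase gene. An f1 phage origin is also present. The insert was introduced by Gibson cloning.

The transfer cassette is flanked by a truncated HIV-1 5' LTR and a self-inactivating ΔU3 3' LTR. It contains the Ψ packaging signal with an adjoining gag fragment, the Rev response element for Rev-dependent nuclear export of the genomic RNA, and the cPPT/CTS element that aids nuclear import in transduced cells. Within this unit the CMV immediate-early enhancer and promoter drive the RNF130-3xFLAG open reading frame. This is followed by an EMCV IRES that allows cap-independent translation of a downstream reporter and selection segment, in which a TurboGFP sequence (annotated as a fragment) lies upstream of the blasticidin S deaminase gene (bsr), separated by a short linker region whose nature the feature table does not specify. Transduced cells can therefore be tracked by green fluorescence and enriched with blasticidin. A WPRE upstream of the 3' LTR enhances transcript stability and expression, and a bGH polyadenylation signal lies downstream of the LTR. Short nef and rev fragments are residual HIV-1 sequence.

The construct is intended for stable or transient expression of FLAG-tagged RNF130 in mammalian cells, allowing detection or immunoprecipitation through the tag. It comes from a study identifying evolutionarily conserved regulators of tau.
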