Features (pLannotate 1.2.2; 26 found; start..end, strand, type, name):
    171..1031    -  CDS            AmpR: β-lactamase; bla; confers resistance to ampicillin, carbenicillin, and related antibiotics
   1032..1136    -  promoter       AmpR promoter: bla
   1184..1318    +  polyA_signal   SV40 poly(A) signal: SV40 polyadenylation signal
   1485..1814    +  CDS            nef (fragment): NEF_HV1BR - Experimental evidence at protein level: Swiss-Prot protein existence level 1. Extracellular Nef protein targets CD4(+) T-lymphocytes for apoptosis by interacting with CXCR4 surface receptors (PubMed:14990729). From Human immunodeficiency virus type 1 group M subtype B (isolate BRU/LAI) (HIV-1).
   1862..2119    +  LTR            5' LTR (truncated): truncated 5' long terminal repeat (LTR) from HIV-1
   2166..2291    +  misc_feature   HIV-1 Ψ: packaging signal of human immunodeficiency virus type 1
   2275..2613    +  CDS            HIV-1 gag (fragment): gag protein from human immunodeficiency virus 1; gag
   2788..3021    +  misc_feature   RRE: The Rev response element (RRE) of HIV-1 allows for Rev-dependent mRNA export from the nucleus to the cytoplasm.
   3398..3498    +  CDS            Rev (fragment): human immunodeficiency virus 1 (HIV-1) Rev protein; rev; enhances nuclear export of unspliced and incompletely spliced viral mRNAs
   3513..3628    +  misc_feature   cPPT/CTS: central polypurine tract and central termination sequence of HIV-1 (lacking the first T)
   3686..3989    +  enhancer       CMV enhancer: human cytomegalovirus immediate early enhancer
   3990..4193    +  promoter       CMV promoter: human cytomegalovirus (CMV) immediate early promoter
   4315..5571    +  CDS            RNF130: GOLI_HUMAN - Experimental evidence at protein level: Swiss-Prot protein existence level 1. May have a role during the programmed cell death of hematopoietic cells (By similarity). Acts as an E3 ubiquitin-protein ligase. From Homo sapiens (Human).
   5578..5643    +  CDS            3xFLAG: three tandem FLAG® epitope tags, followed by an enterokinase cleavage site
   5663..6235    +  misc_feature   IRES: internal ribosome entry site (IRES) of the encephalomyocarditis virus (EMCV)
   6260..6954    +  CDS            TurboGFP (fragment): improved green fluorescent protein from Pontellina plumata (Evdokimov et al., 2006) mammalian codon-optimized
   6955..6989    +  misc_feature   MCS (fragment): multiple cloning site
   7069..7488    +  CDS            bsr: BSR_BACCE - Experimental evidence at protein level: Swiss-Prot protein existence level 1. Catalyzes the deamination of the cytosine moiety of the antibiotics blasticidin S, cytomycin and acetylblasticidin S. From Bacillus cereus.
   7504..8092    +  misc_feature   WPRE: woodchuck hepatitis virus posttranscriptional regulatory element
   8109..8297    +  CDS            nef (fragment): NEF_HV1Z2 - Experimental evidence at protein level: Swiss-Prot protein existence level 1. Extracellular Nef protein targets CD4(+) T-lymphocytes for apoptosis by interacting with CXCR4 surface receptors. From Human immunodeficiency virus type 1 group M subtype D (isolate Z2/CDC-Z34) (HIV-1).
   8299..8532    +  LTR            3' LTR (ΔU3): self-inactivating 3' long terminal repeat (LTR) from HIV-1
   8639..8863    +  polyA_signal   bGH poly(A) signal: bovine growth hormone polyadenylation signal
   8867..8888    +  promoter       SV40 promoter (fragment): SV40 enhancer and early promoter
   8909..9337    +  rep_origin     f1 ori (sequence partly withheld): f1 bacteriophage origin of replication; arrow indicates direction of (+) strand synthesis
   9351..9680    +  promoter       SV40 promoter: SV40 enhancer and early promoter
   9817..10405   -  rep_origin     ori: high-copy-number ColE1/pMB1/pBR322/pUC origin of replication
>Addgene plasmid #225331 | Human RNF130-3X FLAG | addgene full sequence | sequence record 444152 | Addgene NGS Result
GAAGATCCTTTGATCTTTTCTACGGGGTCTGACGCTCAGTGGAACGAAAACTCACGTTAAGGGATTTTGG
TCATGAGATTATCAAAAAGGATCTTCACCTAGATCCTTTTAAATTAAAAATGAAGTTTTAAATCAATCTA
AAGTATATATGAGTAAACTTGGTCTGACAGTTACCAATGCTTAATCAGTGAGGCACCTATCTCAGCGATC
TGTCTATTTCGTTCATCCATAGTTGCCTGACTCCCCGTCGTGTAGATAACTACGATACGGGAGGGCTTAC
CATCTGGCCCCAGTGCTGCAATGATACCGCGAGACCCACGCTCACCGGCTCCAGATTTATCAGCAATAAA
CCAGCCAGCCGGAAGGGCCGAGCGCAGAAGTGGTCCTGCAACTTTATCCGCCTCCATCCAGTCTATTAAT
TGTTGCCGGGAAGCTAGAGTAAGTAGTTCGCCAGTTAATAGTTTGCGCAACGTTGTTGCCATTGCTACAG
GCATCGTGGTGTCACGCTCGTCGTTTGGTATGGCTTCATTCAGCTCCGGTTCCCAACGATCAAGGCGAGT
TACATGATCCCCCATGTTGTGCAAAAAAGCGGTTAGCTCCTTCGGTCCTCCGATCGTTGTCAGAAGTAAG
TTGGCCGCAGTGTTATCACTCATGGTTATGGCAGCACTGCATAATTCTCTTACTGTCATGCCATCCGTAA
GATGCTTTTCTGTGACTGGTGAGTACTCAACCAAGTCATTCTGAGAATAGTGTATGCGGCGACCGAGTTG
CTCTTGCCCGGCGTCAATACGGGATAATACCGCGCCACATAGCAGAACTTTAAAAGTGCTCATCATTGGA
AAACGTTCTTCGGGGCGAAAACTCTCAAGGATCTTACCGCTGTTGAGATCCAGTTCGATGTAACCCACTC
GTGCACCCAACTGATCTTCAGCATCTTTTACTTTCACCAGCGTTTCTGGGTGAGCAAAAACAGGAAGGCA
AAATGCCGCAAAAAAGGGAATAAGGGCGACACGGAAATGTTGAATACTCATACTCTTCCTTTTTCAATAT
TATTGAAGCATTTATCAGGGTTATTGTCTCATGAGCGGATACATATTTGAATGTATTTAGAAAAATAAAC
AAATAGGGGTTCCGCGCACATTTCCCCGAAAAGTGCCACCTGACGTCGACGGATCGGGAGATCAACTTGT
TTATTGCAGCTTATAATGGTTACAAATAAAGCAATAGCATCACAAATTTCACAAATAAAGCATTTTTTTC
ACTGCATTCTAGTTGTGGTTTGTCCAAACTCATCAATGTATCTTATCATGTCTGGATCAACTGGATAACT
CAAGCTAACCAAAATCATCCCAAACTTCCCACCCCATACCCTATTACCACTGCCAATTACCTGTGGTTTC
ATTTACTCTAAACCTGTGATTCCTCTGAATTATTTTCATTTTAAAGAAATTGTATTTGTTAAATATGTAC
TACAAACTTAGTAGTTGGAAGGGCTAATTCACTCCCAAAGAAGACAAGATATCCTTGATCTGTGGATCTA
CCACACACAAGGCTACTTCCCTGATTAGCAGAACTACACACCAGGGCCAGGGGTCAGATATCCACTGACC
TTTGGATGGTGCTACAAGCTAGTACCAGTTGAGCCAGATAAGGTAGAAGAGGCCAATAAAGGAGAGAACA
CCAGCTTGTTACACCCTGTGAGCCTGCATGGGATGGATGACCCGGAGAGAGAAGTGTTAGAGTGGAGGTT
TGACAGCCGCCTAGCATTTCATCACGTGGCCCGAGAGCTGCATCCGGAGTACTTCAAGAACTGCTGATAT
CGAGCTTGCTACAAGGGACTTTCCGCTGGGGACTTTCCAGGGAGGCGTGGCCTGGGCGGGACTGGGGAGT
GGCGAGCCCTCAGATCCTGCATATAAGCAGCTGCTTTTTGCCTGTACTGGGTCTCTCTGGTTAGACCAGA
TCTGAGCCTGGGAGCTCTCTGGCTAACTAGGGAACCCACTGCTTAAGCCTCAATAAAGCTTGCCTTGAGT
GCTTCAAGTAGTGTGTGCCCGTCTGTTGTGTGACTCTGGTAACTAGAGATCCCTCAGACCCTTTTAGTCA
GTGTGGAAAATCTCTAGCAGTGGCGCCCGAACAGGGACTTGAAAGCGAAAGGGAAACCAGAGGAGCTCTC
TCGACGCAGGACTCGGCTTGCTGAAGCGCGCACGGCAAGAGGCGAGGGGCGGCGACTGGTGAGTACGCCA
AAAATTTTGACTAGCGGAGGCTAGAAGGAGAGAGATGGGTGCGAGAGCGTCAGTATTAAGCGGGGGAGAA
TTAGATCGCGATGGGAAAAAATTCGGTTAAGGCCAGGGGGAAAGAAAAAATATAAATTAAAACATATAGT
ATGGGCAAGCAGGGAGCTAGAACGATTCGCAGTTAATCCTGGCCTGTTAGAAACATCAGAAGGCTGTAGA
CAAATACTGGGACAGCTACAACCATCCCTTCAGACAGGATCAGAAGAACTTAGATCATTATATAATACAG
TAGCAACCCTCTATTGTGTGCATCAAAGGATAGAGATAAAAGACACCAAGGAAGCTTTAGACAAGATAGA
GGAAGAGCAAAACAAAAGTAAGACCACCGCACAGCAAGCGGCCGGCCGCTGATCTTCAGACCTGGAGGAG
GAGATATGAGGGACAATTGGAGAAGTGAATTATATAAATATAAAGTAGTAAAAATTGAACCATTAGGAGT
AGCACCCACCAAGGCAAAGAGAAGAGTGGTGCAGAGAGAAAAAAGAGCAGTGGGAATAGGAGCTTTGTTC
CTTGGGTTCTTGGGAGCAGCAGGAAGCACTATGGGCGCAGCGTCAATGACGCTGACGGTACAGGCCAGAC
AATTATTGTCTGGTATAGTGCAGCAGCAGAACAATTTGCTGAGGGCTATTGAGGCGCAACAGCATCTGTT
GCAACTCACAGTCTGGGGCATCAAGCAGCTCCAGGCAAGAATCCTGGCTGTGGAAAGATACCTAAAGGAT
CAACAGCTCCTGGGGATTTGGGGTTGCTCTGGAAAACTCATTTGCACCACTGCTGTGCCTTGGAATGCTA
GTTGGAGTAATAAATCTCTGGAACAGATTTGGAATCACACGACCTGGATGGAGTGGGACAGAGAAATTAA
CAATTACACAAGCTTAATACACTCCTTAATTGAAGAATCGCAAAACCAGCAAGAAAAGAATGAACAAGAA
TTATTGGAATTAGATAAATGGGCAAGTTTGTGGAATTGGTTTAACATAACAAATTGGCTGTGGTATATAA
AATTATTCATAATGATAGTAGGAGGCTTGGTAGGTTTAAGAATAGTTTTTGCTGTACTTTCTATAGTGAA
TAGAGTTAGGCAGGGATATTCACCATTATCGTTTCAGACCCACCTCCCAACCCCGAGGGGACCCGACAGG
CCCGAAGGAATAGAAGAAGAAGGTGGAGAGAGAGACAGAGACAGATCCATTCGATTAGTGAACGGATCTC
GACGGTATCGCCTTTAAAAGAAAAGGGGGGATTGGGGGGTACAGTGCAGGGGAAAGAATAGTAGACATAA
TAGCAACAGACATACAAACTAAAGAATTACAAAAACAAATTACAAAAATTCAAAATTTTCGGGTTTATTA
CAGGGACAGCAGAGATCCAGTTTATCGATAAGCTTGGGAGTTCCGCGTTACATAACTTACGGTAAATGGC
CCGCCTGGCTGACCGCCCAACGACCCCCGCCCATTGACGTCAATAATGACGTATGTTCCCATAGTAACGC
CAATAGGGACTTTCCATTGACGTCAATGGGTGGAGTATTTACGGTAAACTGCCCACTTGGCAGTACATCA
AGTGTATCATATGCCAAGTACGCCCCCTATTGACGTCAATGACGGTAAATGGCCCGCCTGGCATTATGCC
CAGTACATGACCTTATGGGACTTTCCTACTTGGCAGTACATCTACGTATTAGTCATCGCTATTACCATGG
TGATGCGGTTTTGGCAGTACATCAATGGGCGTGGATAGCGGTTTGACTCACGGGGATTTCCAAGTCTCCA
CCCCATTGACGTCAATGGGAGTTTGTTTTGGCACCAAAATCAACGGGACTTTCCAAAATGTCGTAACAAC
TCCGCCCCATTGACGCAAATGGGCGGTAGGCGTGTACGGTGGGAGGTCTATATAAGCAGAGCTCGTTTAG
TGAACCGTCAGATCGCCTGGAGACGCCATCCACGCTGTTTTGACCTCCATAGAAGACACCGACTCTACTA
GATTAATTAAGTTTAAACTTAAGCTTGGTACCGAGCTCGGATCCATGAGCTGCGCGGGGCGGGCGGGCCC
TGCCCGGCTCGCCGCGCTAGCCCTGCTGACCTGCAGCCTGTGGCCGGCACGGGCAGACAACGCGAGCCAG
GAGTACTACACAGCGCTCATCAACGTGACGGTGCAGGAGCCCGGCCGCGGCGCCCCGCTCACGTTTCGCA
TCGACCGCGGGCGCTACGGGCTTGACTCCCCCAAGGCCGAGGTCCGCGGCCAGGTGCTGGCGCCGCTGCC
CCTCCACGGAGTTGCTGATCATCTGGGCTGTGATCCACAAACCCGGTTCTTTGTCCCTCCTAATATCAAA
CAGTGGATTGCCTTGCTGCAGAGGGGAAACTGCACGTTTAAAGAGAAAATATCACGGGCCGCTTTCCACA
ATGCAGTTGCTGTAGTCATCTACAATAATAAATCCAAAGAGGAGCCAGTTACCATGACTCATCCAGGCAC
TGGAGATATTATTGCTGTCATGATAACAGAATTGAGGGGTAAGGATATTTTGAGTTATCTGGAGAAAAAC
ATCTCTGTACAAATGACAATAGCTGTTGGAACTCGAATGCCACCGAAGAACTTCAGCCGTGGCTCTCTAG
TCTTCGTGTCAATATCCTTTATTGTTTTGATGATTATTTCTTCAGCATGGCTCATATTCTACTTCATTCA
GAAGATCAGGTACACAAATGCACGCGACAGGAACCAGCGTCGTCTCGGAGATGCAGCCAAGAAAGCCATC
AGTAAATTGACAACCAGGACAGTAAAGAAGGGTGACAAGGAAACTGACCCAGACTTTGATCATTGTGCAG
TCTGCATAGAGAGCTATAAGCAGAATGATGTCGTCCGAATTCTCCCCTGCAAGCATGTTTTCCACAAATC
CTGCGTGGATCCCTGGCTTAGTGAACATTGTACCTGTCCTATGTGCAAACTTAATATATTGAAGGCCCTG
GGAATTGTGCCGAATTTGCCATGTACTGATAACGTAGCATTCGATATGGAAAGGCTCACCAGAACCCAAG
CTGTTAACCGAAGATCAGCCCTCGGCGACCTCGCCGGCGACAACTCCCTTGGCCTTGAGCCACTTCGAAC
TTCGGGGATCTCACCTCTTCCTCAGGATGGGGAGCTCACTCCGAGAACAGGAGAAATTAACATTGCAGTA
ACAAAAGAATGGTTTATTATTGCCAGTTTTGGCCTCCTCAGTGCCCTCACACTCTGCTACATGATCATCA
GAGCCACAGCTAGCTTGAATGCTAATGAGGTAGAATGGTTTTCTAGAGACTACAAAGACCATGACGGTGA
TTATAAAGATCATGACATCGATTACAAGGATGACGATGACAAGTAATGAACCGGGCGCGCCGCCCCTCTC
CCTCCCCCCCCCCTAACGTTACTGGCCGAAGCCGCTTGGAATAAGGCCGGTGTGCGTTTGTCTATATGTT
ATTTTCCACCATATTGCCGTCTTTTGGCAATGTGAGGGCCCGGAAACCTGGCCCTGTCTTCTTGACGAGC
ATTCCTAGGGGTCTTTCCCCTCTCGCCAAAGGAATGCAAGGTCTGTTGAATGTCGTGAAGGAAGCAGTTC
CTCTGGAAGCTTCTTGAAGACAAACAACGTCTGTAGCGACCCTTTGCAGGCAGCGGAACCCCCCACCTGG
CGACAGGTGCCTCTGCGGCCAAAAGCCACGTGTATAAGATACACCTGCAAAGGCGGCACAACCCCAGTGC
CACGTTGTGAGTTGGATAGTTGTGGAAAGAGTCAAATGGCTCTCCTCAAGCGTATTCAACAAGGGGCTGA
AGGATGCCCAGAAGGTACCCCATTGTATGGGATCTGATCTGGGGCCTCGGTGCACATGCTTTACATGTGT
TTAGTCGAGGTTAAAAAAACGTCTAGGCCCCCCGAACCACGGGGACGTGGTTTTCCTTTGAAAAACACGA
TAATACCATGCCCAAGAAGAAGAGAAAGGTGGAGAGCGACGAGAGCGGCCTGCCCGCCATGGAGATCGAG
TGCCGCATCACCGGCACCCTGAACGGCGTGGAGTTCGAGCTGGTGGGCGGCGGAGAGGGCACCCCCGAGC
AGGGCCGCATGACCAACAAGATGAAGAGCACCAAAGGCGCCCTGACCTTCAGCCCCTACCTGCTGAGCCA
CGTGATGGGCTACGGCTTCTACCACTTCGGCACCTACCCCAGCGGCTACGAGAACCCCTTCCTGCACGCC
ATCAACAACGGCGGCTACACCAACACCCGCATCGAGAAGTACGAGGACGGCGGCGTGCTGCACGTGAGCT
TCAGCTACCGCTACGAGGCCGGCCGCGTGATCGGCGACTTCAAGGTGATGGGCACCGGCTTCCCCGAGGA
CAGCGTGATCTTCACCGACAAGATCATCCGCAGCAACGCCACCGTGGAGCACCTGCACCCCATGGGCGAT
AACGATCTGGATGGCAGCTTCACCCGCACCTTCAGCCTGCGCGACGGCGGCTACTACAGCTCCGTGGTGG
ACAGCCACATGCACTTCAAGAGCGCCATCCACCCCAGCATCCTGCAGAACGGGGGCCCCATGTTCGCCTT
CCGCCGCGTGGAGGAGGATCACAGCAACACCGAGCTGGGCATCGTGGAGTACCAGCACGCCTTCAAGACC
CCGGATGCAGATGCCGGTGAAGAAAGATCTCGAGCTCAAGCTTCGAATTCTGCAGTCGAGCAGCTGTTGA
ATTTTGACCTTCTTAAGCTTGCGGGAGACGTCGAGTCCAACCCTGGGCCCGGTACCAGGAGGGCCACCAT
GAAGACCTTCAACATCTCTCAGCAGGATCTGGAGCTGGTGGAGGTCGCCACTGAGAAGATCACCATGCTC
TATGAGGACAACAAGCACCATGTCGGGGCGGCCATCAGGACCAAGACTGGGGAGATCATCTCTGCTGTCC
ACATTGAGGCCTACATTGGCAGGGTCACTGTCTGTGCTGAAGCCATTGCCATTGGGTCTGCTGTGAGCAA
CGGGCAGAAGGACTTTGACACCATTGTGGCTGTCAGGCACCCCTACTCTGATGAGGTGGACAGATCCATC
AGGGTGGTCAGCCCCTGTGGCATGTGCAGAGAGCTGATCTCTGACTATGCTCCTGACTGCTTTGTGCTCA
TTGAGATGAATGGCAAGCTGGTCAAAACCACCATTGAGGAACTCATCCCCCTCAAGTACACCAGGAACTA
ATAATAAGTTAACAATCAACCTCTGGATTACAAAATTTGTGAAAGATTGACTGGTATTCTTAACTATGTT
GCTCCTTTTACGCTATGTGGATACGCTGCTTTAATGCCTTTGTATCATGCTATTGCTTCCCGTATGGCTT
TCATTTTCTCCTCCTTGTATAAATCCTGGTTGCTGTCTCTTTATGAGGAGTTGTGGCCCGTTGTCAGGCA
ACGTGGCGTGGTGTGCACTGTGTTTGCTGACGCAACCCCCACTGGTTGGGGCATTGCCACCACCTGTCAG
CTCCTTTCCGGGACTTTCGCTTTCCCCCTCCCTATTGCCACGGCGGAACTCATCGCCGCCTGCCTTGCCC
GCTGCTGGACAGGGGCTCGGCTGTTGGGCACTGACAATTCCGTGGTGTTGTCGGGGAAGCTGACGTCCTT
TCCATGGCTGCTCGCCTGTGTTGCCACCTGGATTCTGCGCGGGACGTCCTTCTGCTACGTCCCTTCGGCC
CTCAATCCAGCGGACCTTCCTTCCCGCGGCCTGCTGCCGGCTCTGCGGCCTCTTCCGCGTCTTCGCCTTC
GCCCTCAGACGAGTCGGATCTCCCTTTGGGCCGCCTCCCCGCCTGGAATTAATTCTGCAGTCGAGACCTA
GAAAAACATGGAGCAATCACAAGTAGCAATACAGCAGCTACCAATGCTGATTGTGCCTGGCTAGAAGCAC
AAGAGGAGGAGGAGGTGGGTTTTCCAGTCACACCTCAGGTACCTTTAAGACCAATGACTTACAAGGCAGC
TGTAGATCTTAGCCACTTTTTAAAAGAAAAGAGGGGACTGGAAGGGCTAATTCACTCCCAACGAAGACAA
GATCTGCTTTTTGCTTGTACTGGGTCTCTCTGGTTAGACCAGATCTGAGCCTGGGAGCTCTCTGGCTAAC
TAGGGAACCCACTGCTTAAGCCTCAATAAAGCTTGCCTTGAGTGCTTCAAGTAGTGTGTGCCCGTCTGTT
GTGTGACTCTGGTAACTAGAGATCCCTCAGACCCTTTTAGTCAGTGTGGAAAATCTCTAGCAGTAGTAGT
TCATGTCATCTTATTATTCAGTATTTATAACTTGCAAAGAAATGAATATCAGAGAGTGAGAGGCCTTGAC
ATTGTTTAAACCCGCTGATCAGCCTCGACTGTGCCTTCTAGTTGCCAGCCATCTGTTGTTTGCCCCTCCC
CCGTGCCTTCCTTGACCCTGGAAGGTGCCACTCCCACTGTCCTTTCCTAATAAAATGAGGAAATTGCATC
GCATTGTCTGAGTAGGTGTCATTCTATTCTGGGGGGTGGGGTGGGGCAGGACAGCAAGGGGGAGGATTGG
GAAGACAATAGCAGGCATGCTGGGGATGCGGTGGGCTCTATGGCTTCTGAGGCGGAAAGAACCAGCTGGG
GCTCTAGGGGGTATCCCC
[124 nt withheld, positions 8909-9032]
C
[91 nt withheld, positions 9034-9124]
A
[49 nt withheld, positions 9126-9174]
CCTTTGACGTTGGAGTCCACGTTCTTT
[37 nt withheld, positions 9202-9238]
ACCCTATCTCGGTCTATTCTTTTGATTTATAAGGGATTTTGCCGATTTCGGCCTATTGGTTAAAAAATGA
GCTGATTTAACAAAAATTTAACGCGAATTAATTCTGTGGAATGTGTGTCAGTTAGGGTGTGGAAAGTCCC
CAGGCTCCCCAGCAGGCAGAAGTATGCAAAGCATGCATCTCAATTAGTCAGCAACCAGGTGTGGAAAGTC
CCCAGGCTCCCCAGCAGGCAGAAGTATGCAAAGCATGCATCTCAATTAGTCAGCAACCATAGTCCCGCCC
CTAACTCCGCCCATCCCGCCCCTAACTCCGCCCAGTTCCGCCCATTCTCCGCCCCATGGCTGACTAATTT
TTTTTATTTATGCAGAGGCCGAGGCCGCCTCTGCCTCTGAGCTATTCCAGAAGTAGTGAGGAGGCTTTTT
TGGAGGCCTAGGCTTTTGCAAAAAGCTCCCGGGAGCTTGTATATCCATTTTCGGATCTGATCAGCACGTG
ATGAAAAAGCCTGAACTCACCGCGACGTCATGTGAGCAAAAGGCCAGCAAAAGGCCAGGAACCGTAAAAA
GGCCGCGTTGCTGGCGTTTTTCCATAGGCTCCGCCCCCCTGACGAGCATCACAAAAATCGACGCTCAAGT
CAGAGGTGGCGAAACCCGACAGGACTATAAAGATACCAGGCGTTTCCCCCTGGAAGCTCCCTCGTGCGCT
CTCCTGTTCCGACCCTGCCGCTTACCGGATACCTGTCCGCCTTTCTCCCTTCGGGAAGCGTGGCGCTTTC
TCATAGCTCACGCTGTAGGTATCTCAGTTCGGTGTAGGTCGTTCGCTCCAAGCTGGGCTGTGTGCACGAA
CCCCCCGTTCAGCCCGACCGCTGCGCCTTATCCGGTAACTATCGTCTTGAGTCCAACCCGGTAAGACACG
ACTTATCGCCACTGGCAGCAGCCACTGGTAACAGGATTAGCAGAGCGAGGTATGTAGGCGGTGCTACAGA
GTTCTTGAAGTGGTGGCCTAACTACGGCTACACTAGAAGAACAGTATTTGGTATCTGCGCTCTGCTGAAG
CCAGTTACCTTCGGAAAAAGAGTTGGTAGCTCTTGATCCGGCAAACAAACCACCGCTGGTAGCGGTGGTT
TTTTTGTTTGCAAGCAGCAGATTACGCGCAGAAAAAAAGGATCTCAA
